>Addgene plasmid #8817 | pUB23-P-beta-gal | addgene partial sequence | sequence record 17284 | LacZ-R 5'-GACAGTATCGGCCTCAGGAA-3'
GCAAAGCGCCATTCGCCATTCAGGCTGCGCAACTGTTGGGAAGGGCGATCGGTGCGGGCCTCTTCGCTAT
TACGCCAGCTGGCGAAAGGGGGATGTGCTGCAAGGCGATTAAGTCGGGAAACCTGTCGTGCCAGCTGCAT
TAATGAATCGGCCAACGCGCGGGGAGAGGCGGTTTGCGTATTGGGCGCCAGGGTGGTTTTTCTTTTCACC
AGTGAGACGGGCAACAGCCAAGCTCCGGATCCGTGCGGACCACCTCTTAGCCTTAGCACAAGATGTAAGG
TGGACTCCTTCTGAATGTTGTAATCAGACAGCGTTCTACCGTCTTCTAGCTGCTTACCGGCAAAGATCAA
TCTTTGTTGATCTGGAGGGATACCTTCCTTGTCTTGAATTTTCGACTTAACGTTGTCGATGGTATCGGAA
GATTCAACTTCCAATGTTATGGTTTTACCGGTCAAAGTCTTGACGAAAATCTGCATAATCTATTAGTTAA
AGTAAAGTGGGAGGGAGAGTTCGAGAGTTCTTTTCGTATTGTAGTAGATAGAAGATATACTTATCCTTAT
CCGTACAGTTCTTGCTCTTTCTGAAGTAGCACTTTCGGAAGAAGAAAGATAAGCAGGCGAATTGATCCGG
TAATTTAGTGTGTGTATTTGTGTTTGCGTGTCTATAGAAGTATAGTAATT
