[The description below was written by a language model from this plasmid's Addgene catalogue record.]
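Description:
pUB23-P-beta-gal is a yeast expression plasmid built on the pUB23 backbone (recorded as about 10.5 kb without the insert). It is a shuttle vector. In E. coli it is maintained at high copy under ampicillin selection, and in yeast it is selected through the URA3 auxotrophic marker, which complements uracil auxotrophy in ura3 host strains. The record gives no feature table and does not state the promoter driving expression, the yeast replication origin or the terminator. For these details it refers only to the depositor's map.

The payload is E. coli beta-galactosidase (lacZ) fused at its N terminus to ubiquitin, which is supplied by the backbone. The residue at the ubiquitin–beta-gal junction has been set to proline. This is the ubiquitin fusion design: cellular deubiquitinating activity normally removes the ubiquitin moiety co-translationally, which exposes a chosen residue at the amino terminus of the reporter, something that ordinary methionine-initiated translation cannot achieve. The associated study used this approach to show that a protein's in vivo half-life depends on its amino-terminal residue, the basis of the N-end rule. The plasmid name suggests it belongs to a set of pUB23 constructs that differ only in the junction residue.

The depositor notes a beta-gal half-life of roughly 7 minutes for the proline version, so it is a short-lived reporter. The construct is typically used in yeast to study ubiquitin-dependent protein degradation. Turnover can be followed through beta-galactosidase levels or activity and compared with that of reporters bearing other N-terminal residues.
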