Addgene plasmid #8817: pUB23-P-beta-gal
Depositing lab: Alexander Varshavsky. Depositing organization: Massachusetts Institute of Technology. Publication: In vivo half-life of a protein is a function of its amino-terminal residue. Bachmair A, Finley D, Varshavsky A. Science 1986 Oct 10;234(4773):179-86. 10.1126/science.3018930 PubMed 3018930.
Backbone
  Vector backbone: pUB23
  Backbone size w/o insert (bp): 10500
  Vector type: Yeast Expression
  Selectable markers: URA3
Growth in bacteria
  Bacterial resistance: Ampicillin, 100 μg/mL
  Growth temperature: 37°C
  Growth strain: DH5alpha
  Copy number: High Copy
Gene/Insert
  Gene/Insert name: beta-gal
  Species: E. coli
  Mutation: P (proline) at amino terminus of beta-gal
  Tag / fusion protein: Ubiquitin (N terminal on backbone)
  Cloning method: Restriction Enzyme
  Sequencing primers: 5′ lacZ-R
Terms and licenses: Academic/Nonprofit Terms; Industry Terms: Not Available to Industry
Depositor comments: Half life of beta-gal ~7 minutes. See author's map.
How to cite: pUB23-P-beta-gal was a gift from Alexander Varshavsky (Addgene plasmid # 8817 ; http://n2t.net/addgene:8817 ; RRID:Addgene_8817)
